Addgene plasmid #204428: Interface-1 (a)
Purpose: Mammalian expression plasmid of GFP-tagged hOpa1 isoform 1 mutant protein.
Depositing lab: Keir Neuman. Depositing organization: National Heart, Lung, and Blood Institute (NHLBI). Publication: OPA1 helical structures give perspective to mitochondrial dysfunction. Nyenhuis SB, Wu X, Strub MP, Yim YI, Stanton AE, Baena V, Syed ZA, Canagarajah B, Hammer JA, Hinshaw JE. Nature. 2023 Aug 23. doi: 10.1038/s41586-023-06462-1. PubMed 37612506.
Backbone
  Vector backbone: pEGFP-N1
  Backbone manufacturer: Clontech
  Vector type: Mammalian Expression
  Selectable markers: Neomycin (select with G418)
Growth in bacteria
  Bacterial resistance: Kanamycin, 50 μg/mL
  Growth temperature: 37°C
  Growth strain: DH5alpha
  Copy number: High Copy
Gene/Insert
  Gene/Insert name: hOpa1 isoform 1
  Species: H. sapiens (human)
  Mutation: R627A K663A R683A
  Entrez Gene: OPA1 (a.k.a. BERHS, MGM1, MTDPS14, NPG, NTG, largeG)
  Promoter: CMV
  Tag / fusion protein: EGFP (N terminal on backbone)
  Cloning method: Unknown
  Sequencing primers: 5′ CNV-F; 3′ SV40-pArev
Terms and licenses: Academic/Nonprofit Terms; Industry Terms: Not Available to Industry
How to cite: Interface-1 (a) was a gift from Keir Neuman (Addgene plasmid # 204428 ; http://n2t.net/addgene:204428 ; RRID:Addgene_204428)
