[The description below was written by a language model from this plasmid's Addgene catalogue record and pLannotate feature annotations shown in this document.]
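Description:
Interface-1 (a) is a mammalian expression plasmid built on the pEGFP-N1 backbone that encodes a GFP-tagged triple point mutant (R627A, K663A, R683A) of human OPA1 isoform 1, the dynamin-family GTPase of the mitochondrial inner membrane. Transcription is driven by the human cytomegalovirus immediate-early enhancer and promoter, which in the sequenced 7,562 nt record spans the numbering origin and sits directly upstream of the OPA1 coding sequence. The fluorescent protein reading frame follows OPA1 and is in turn followed by the SV40 polyadenylation signal. The catalogue entry lists the tag as EGFP at the N terminus, but the feature table places it downstream of OPA1, consistent with the N1-series layout that yields a C-terminal fusion. The annotation also identifies it as mEGFP, the monomerizing A206K variant, rather than plain EGFP.

The plasmid is propagated in E. coli through a high-copy ColE1/pUC-type origin, and an f1 origin is also present. A single Tn5 aminoglycoside phosphotransferase gene (NeoR/KanR) serves both hosts: a bacterial bla-type promoter drives it for kanamycin selection, while the adjacent SV40 enhancer/early promoter drives it in mammalian cells for G418 selection, with the HSV TK polyadenylation signal terminating the cassette. The short large T antigen, ble and bGH poly(A) fragments in the table appear to be backbone remnants rather than functional elements.

The construct's name and the associated work on OPA1 helical assemblies suggest that the three alanine substitutions target an assembly interface, though the record does not define this explicitly. The plasmid is suited to expressing the mutant in cultured mammalian cells and following the fusion protein by fluorescence microscopy.
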