Features (pLannotate 1.2.2; 14 found; start..end, strand, type, name):
     71..2950    +  CDS            OPA1: OPA1_HUMAN - Also known as KIAA0567. Experimental evidence at protein level: Swiss-Prot protein existence level 1. Isoforms that contain the alternative exon 4b (present in isoform 4 and isoform 5) are required for mitochondrial genome maintenance, possibly by anchoring the mitochondrial nucleoids to the inner mitochondrial membrane. From Homo sapiens (Human).
   2975..3694    +  CDS            mEGFP: enhanced GFP with monomerizing A206K mutation (Zacharias et al., 2002) mammalian codon-optimized
   3711..3794    +  CDS            large T antigen (fragment): large T antigen from SV40 (simian virus 40)
   3817..3938    +  polyA_signal   SV40 poly(A) signal: SV40 polyadenylation signal
   3972..4400    -  rep_origin     f1 ori (sequence partly withheld): f1 bacteriophage origin of replication; arrow indicates direction of (+) strand synthesis
   4427..4531    +  promoter       AmpR promoter: bla
   4533..4890    +  promoter       SV40 promoter: SV40 enhancer and early promoter
   4925..5719    +  CDS            NeoR/KanR: aminoglycoside phosphotransferase from Tn5; aph(3')-II (or nptII); confers resistance to neomycin, kanamycin, and G418 (Geneticin®)
   5740..5892    +  CDS            ble (fragment): BLE_KLEPN - Experimental evidence at protein level: Swiss-Prot protein existence level 1. Binding protein with a strong affinity to the bleomycin family of antibiotics. Binds to CL990; an antimitotic-antibiotic compound. From Klebsiella pneumoniae.
   5951..5998    +  polyA_signal   HSV TK poly(A) signal: herpes simplex virus thymidine kinase polyadenylation signal (Cole and Stacy, 1985)
   6089..6105    -  polyA_signal   bGH poly(A) signal (fragment): bovine growth hormone polyadenylation signal
   6327..6915    +  rep_origin     ori: high-copy-number ColE1/pMB1/pBR322/pUC origin of replication
   7090..7393    +  enhancer       CMV enhancer: human cytomegalovirus immediate early enhancer
   7394..35      +  promoter       CMV promoter (across the origin): human cytomegalovirus (CMV) immediate early promoter
>Addgene plasmid #204428 | Interface-1 (a) | addgene full sequence | sequence record 404935 | Addgene NGS Result
GGCGTGTACGGTGGGAGGTCTATATAAGCAGAGCTGGTTTAGTGAACCGTCAGATCCGCTAGCGCTACCG
ATGTGGCGACTACGTCGGGCCGCTGTGGCCTGTGAGGTCTGCCAGTCTTTAGTGAAACACAGCTCTGGAA
TAAAAGGAAGTTTACCACTACAAAAACTACATCTGGTTTCACGAAGCATTTATCATTCACATCATCCTAC
CTTAAAGCTTCAACGACCCCAATTAAGGACATCCTTTCAGCAGTTCTCTTCTCTGACAAACCTTCCTTTA
CGTAAACTGAAATTCTCTCCAATTAAATATGGCTACCAGCCTCGCAGGAATTTTTGGCCAGCAAGATTAG
CTACGAGACTCTTAAAACTTCGCTATCTCATACTAGGATCGGCTGTTGGGGGTGGCTACACAGCCAAAAA
GACTTTTGATCAGTGGAAAGATATGATACCGGACCTTAGTGAATATAAATGGATTGTGCCTGACATTGTG
TGGGAAATTGATGAGTATATCGATTTTGAGAAAATTAGAAAAGCCCTTCCTAATTCAGAAGACCTTGTAA
AGTTAGCACCAGACTTTGACAAGATTGTTGAAAGCCTTAGCTTATTGAAGGACTTTTTTACCTCAGGTTC
TCCGGAAGAAACGGCGTTTAGAGCAACAGATCGTGGATCTGAAAGTGACAAGCATTTTAGAAAGGTGTCA
GACAAAGAGAAAATTGACCAACTTCAGGAAGAACTTCTGCACACTCAGTTGAAGTATCAGAGAATCTTGG
AACGATTAGAAAAGGAGAACAAAGAATTGAGAAAATTAGTATTGCAGAAAGATGACAAAGGCATTCATCA
TAGAAAGCTTAAGAAATCTTTGATTGACATGTATTCTGAAGTTCTTGATGTTCTCTCTGATTATGATGCC
AGTTATAATACGCAAGATCATCTGCCACGGGTTGTTGTGGTTGGAGATCAGAGTGCTGGAAAGACTAGTG
TGTTGGAAATGATTGCCCAAGCTCGAATATTCCCAAGAGGATCTGGGGAGATGATGACACGTTCTCCAGT
TAAGGTGACTCTGAGTGAAGGTCCTCACCATGTGGCCCTATTTAAAGATAGTTCTCGGGAGTTTGATCTT
ACCAAAGAAGAAGATCTTGCAGCATTAAGACATGAAATAGAACTTCGAATGAGGAAAAATGTGAAAGAAG
GCTGTACCGTTAGCCCTGAGACCATATCCTTAAATGTAAAAGGCCCTGGACTACAGAGGATGGTGCTTGT
TGACTTACCAGGTGTGATTAATACTGTGACATCAGGCATGGCTCCTGACACAAAGGAAACTATTTTCAGT
ATCAGCAAAGCTTACATGCAGAATCCTAATGCCATCATACTGTGTATTCAAGATGGATCTGTGGATGCTG
AACGCAGTATTGTTACAGACTTGGTCAGTCAAATGGACCCTCATGGAAGGAGAACCATATTCGTTTTGAC
CAAAGTAGACCTGGCAGAGAAAAATGTAGCCAGTCCAAGCAGGATTCAGCAGATAATTGAAGGAAAGCTC
TTCCCAATGAAAGCTTTAGGTTATTTTGCTGTTGTAACAGGAAAAGGGAACAGCTCTGAAAGCATTGAAG
CTATAAGAGAATATGAAGAAGAGTTTTTTCAGAATTCAAAGCTCCTAAAGACAAGCATGCTAAAGGCACA
CCAAGTGACTACAAGAAATTTAAGCCTTGCAGTATCAGACTGCTTTTGGAAAATGGTACGAGAGTCTGTT
GAACAACAGGCTGATAGTTTCAAAGCAACACGTTTTAACCTTGAAACTGAATGGAAGAATAACTATCCTC
GCCTGCGGGAACTTGACCGGAATGAACTATTTGAAAAAGCTAAAAATGAAATCCTTGATGAAGTTATCAG
TCTGAGCCAGGTTACACCAAAACATTGGGAGGAAATCCTTCAACAATCTTTGTGGGAAGCAGTATCAACT
CATGTGATTGAAAACATCTACCTTCCAGCTGCGCAGACCATGAATTCAGGAACTTTTAACACCACAGTGG
ATATCAAGCTTAAACAGTGGACTGATGCACAACTTCCTAATAAAGCAGTAGAGGTTGCTTGGGAGACCCT
ACAAGAAGAATTTTCCGCGTTTATGACAGAACCGAAAGGGAAAGAGCATGATGACATATTTGATAAACTT
AAAGAGGCCGTTAAGGAAGAAAGTATTAAACGACACAAGTGGAATGACTTTGCGGAGGACAGCTTGAGGG
TTATTCAACACAATGCTTTGGAAGACCGATCCATATCTGATAAACAGCAATGGGATGCAGCTATTTATTT
TATGGAAGAGGCTCTGCAGGCTCGTCTCAAGGATACTGAAAATGCAATTGAAAACATGGTGGGTCCAGAC
TGGAAAAAGAGGTGGTTATACTGGAAGAATCGGACCCAAGAACAGTGTGTTCACAATGAAACCAAGAATG
AATTGGAGAAGATGTTGAAATGTAATGAGGAGCACCCAGCTTATCTTGCAAGTGATGAAATAACCACAGT
CCGGAAGAACCTTGAATCCCGAGGAGTAGAAGTAGATCCAAGCTTGATTAAGGATACTTGGCATCAAGTT
TATAGAAGACATTTTTTAAAAACAGCTCTAAACCATTGTAACCTTTGTCGAAGAGGTTTTTATTACTACC
AAAGGCATTTTGTAGATTCTGAGTTGGAATGCAATGATGTGGTCTTGTTTTGGCGTATACAGCGCATGCT
TGCTATCACCGCAAATACTTTAAGGCAACAACTTACAAATACTGAAGTTAGGCGATTAGAGAAAAATGTT
AAAGAGGTATTGGAAGATTTTGCTGAAGATGGTGAGAAGAAGATTAAATTGCTTACTGGTAAACGCGTTC
AACTGGCGGAAGACCTCAAGAAAGTTAGAGAAATTCAAGAAAAACTTGATGCTTTCATTGAAGCTCTTCA
TCAGGAGAAAGGGCTAGCGCTACCGGTCGCCACCATGGTGAGCAAGGGCGAGGAGCTGTTCACCGGGGTG
GTGCCCATCCTGGTCGAGCTGGACGGCGACGTAAACGGCCACAAGTTCAGCGTGTCCGGCGAGGGCGAGG
GCGATGCCACCTACGGCAAGCTGACCCTGAAGTTCATCTGCACCACCGGCAAGCTGCCCGTGCCCTGGCC
CACCCTCGTGACCACCCTGACCTACGGCGTGCAGTGCTTCAGCCGCTACCCCGACCACATGAAGCAGCAC
GACTTCTTCAAGTCCGCCATGCCCGAAGGCTACGTCCAGGAGCGCACCATCTTCTTCAAGGACGACGGCA
ACTACAAGACCCGCGCCGAGGTGAAGTTCGAGGGCGACACCCTGGTGAACCGCATCGAGCTGAAGGGCAT
CGACTTCAAGGAGGACGGCAACATCCTGGGGCACAAGCTGGAGTACAACTACAACAGCCACAACGTCTAT
ATCATGGCCGACAAGCAGAAGAACGGCATCAAGGTGAACTTCAAGATCCGCCACAACATCGAGGACGGCA
GCGTGCAGCTCGCCGACCACTACCAGCAGAACACCCCCATCGGCGACGGCCCCGTGCTGCTGCCCGACAA
CCACTACCTGAGCACCCAGTCCAAGCTGAGCAAAGACCCCAACGAGAAGCGCGATCACATGGTCCTGCTG
GAGTTCGTGACCGCCGCCGGGATCACTCTCGGCATGGACGAGCTGTACAAGTAAAGCGGCCGCGACTCTA
GATCATAATCAGCCATACCACATTTGTAGAGGTTTTACTTGCTTTAAAAAACCTCCCACACCTCCCCCTG
AACCTGAAACATAAAATGAATGCAATTGTTGTTGTTAACTTGTTTATTGCAGCTTATAATGGTTACAAAT
AAAGCAATAGCATCACAAATTTCACAAATAAAGCATTTTTTTCACTGCATTCTAGTTGTGGTTTGTCCAA
ACTCATCAATGTATCTTAAGGCGTAAATTGTAAGCGTTAATATTTTGTTAAAATTCGCGTTAAATTTTTG
TTAAATCAGCTCATTTTTTAACCAATAGGCCGAAATCGGCAAAATCCCTTATAAATCAAAAGAATAGACC
GAGATAGGGT
[37 nt withheld, positions 4071-4107]
AAAGAACGTGGACTCCAACGTCAAAGG
[49 nt withheld, positions 4135-4183]
T
[91 nt withheld, positions 4185-4275]
G
[124 nt withheld, positions 4277-4400]
CAGGTGGCACTTTTCGGGGAAATGTGCGCGGAACCCCTATTTGTTTATTTTTCTAAATACATTCAAATAT
GTATCCGCTCATGAGACAATAACCCTGATAAATGCTTCAATAATATTGAAAAAGGAAGAGTCCTGAGGCG
GAAAGAACCAGCTGTGGAATGTGTGTCAGTTAGGGTGTGGAAAGTCCCCAGGCTCCCCAGCAGGCAGAAG
TATGCAAAGCATGCATCTCAATTAGTCAGCAACCAGGTGTGGAAAGTCCCCAGGCTCCCCAGCAGGCAGA
AGTATGCAAAGCATGCATCTCAATTAGTCAGCAACCATAGTCCCGCCCCTAACTCCGCCCATCCCGCCCC
TAACTCCGCCCAGTTCCGCCCATTCTCCGCCCCATGGCTGACTAATTTTTTTTATTTATGCAGAGGCCGA
GGCCGCCTCGGCCTCTGAGCTATTCCAGAAGTAGTGAGGAGGCTTTTTTGGAGGCCTAGGCTTTTGCAAA
GATCGATCAAGAGACAGGATGAGGATCGTTTCGCATGATTGAACAAGATGGATTGCACGCAGGTTCTCCG
GCCGCTTGGGTGGAGAGGCTATTCGGCTATGACTGGGCACAACAGACAATCGGCTGCTCTGATGCCGCCG
TGTTCCGGCTGTCAGCGCAGGGGCGCCCGGTTCTTTTTGTCAAGACCGACCTGTCCGGTGCCCTGAATGA
ACTGCAAGACGAGGCAGCGCGGCTATCGTGGCTGGCCACGACGGGCGTTCCTTGCGCAGCTGTGCTCGAC
GTTGTCACTGAAGCGGGAAGGGACTGGCTGCTATTGGGCGAAGTGCCGGGGCAGGATCTCCTGTCATCTC
ACCTTGCTCCTGCCGAGAAAGTATCCATCATGGCTGATGCAATGCGGCGGCTGCATACGCTTGATCCGGC
TACCTGCCCATTCGACCACCAAGCGAAACATCGCATCGAGCGAGCACGTACTCGGATGGAAGCCGGTCTT
GTCGATCAGGATGATCTGGACGAAGAGCATCAGGGGCTCGCGCCAGCCGAACTGTTCGCCAGGCTCAAGG
CGAGCATGCCCGACGGCGAGGATCTCGTCGTGACCCATGGCGATGCCTGCTTGCCGAATATCATGGTGGA
AAATGGCCGCTTTTCTGGATTCATCGACTGTGGCCGGCTGGGTGTGGCGGACCGCTATCAGGACATAGCG
TTGGCTACCCGTGATATTGCTGAAGAGCTTGGCGGCGAATGGGCTGACCGCTTCCTCGTGCTTTACGGTA
TCGCCGCTCCCGATTCGCAGCGCATCGCCTTCTATCGCCTTCTTGACGAGTTCTTCTGAGCGGGACTCTG
GGGTTCGAAATGACCGACCAAGCGACGCCCAACCTGCCATCACGAGATTTCGATTCCACCGCCGCCTTCT
ATGAAAGGTTGGGCTTCGGAATCGTTTTCCGGGACGCCGGCTGGATGATCCTCCAGCGCGGGGATCTCAT
GCTGGAGTTCTTCGCCCACCCTAGGGGGAGGCTAACTGAAACACGGAAGGAGACAATACCGGAAGGAACC
CGCGCTATGACGGCAATAAAAAGACAGAATAAAACGCACGGTGTTGGGTCGTTTGTTCATAAACGCGGGG
TTCGGTCCCAGGGCTGGCACTCTGTCGATACCCCACCGAGACCCCATTGGGGCCAATACGCCCGCGTTTC
TTCCTTTTCCCCACCCCACCCCCCAAGTTCGGGTGAAGGCCCAGGGCTCGCAGCCAACGTCGGGGCGGCA
GGCCCTGCCATAGCCTCAGGTTACTCATATATACTTTAGATTGATTTAAAACTTCATTTTTAATTTAAAA
GGATCTAGGTGAAGATCCTTTTTGATAATCTCATGACCAAAATCCCTTAACGTGAGTTTTCGTTCCACTG
AGCGTCAGACCCCGTAGAAAAGATCAAAGGATCTTCTTGAGATCCTTTTTTTCTGCGCGTAATCTGCTGC
TTGCAAACAAAAAAACCACCGCTACCAGCGGTGGTTTGTTTGCCGGATCAAGAGCTACCAACTCTTTTTC
CGAAGGTAACTGGCTTCAGCAGAGCGCAGATACCAAATACTGTTCTTCTAGTGTAGCCGTAGTTAGGCCA
CCACTTCAAGAACTCTGTAGCACCGCCTACATACCTCGCTCTGCTAATCCTGTTACCAGTGGCTGCTGCC
AGTGGCGATAAGTCGTGTCTTACCGGGTTGGACTCAAGACGATAGTTACCGGATAAGGCGCAGCGGTCGG
GCTGAACGGGGGGTTCGTGCACACAGCCCAGCTTGGAGCGAACGACCTACACCGAACTGAGATACCTACA
GCGTGAGCTATGAGAAAGCGCCACGCTTCCCGAAGGGAGAAAGGCGGACAGGTATCCGGTAAGCGGCAGG
GTCGGAACAGGAGAGCGCACGAGGGAGCTTCCAGGGGGAAACGCCTGGTATCTTTATAGTCCTGTCGGGT
TTCGCCACCTCTGACTTGAGCGTCGATTTTTGTGATGCTCGTCAGGGGGGCGGAGCCTATGGAAAAACGC
CAGCAACGCGGCCTTTTTACGGTTCCTGGCCTTTTGCTGGCCTTTTGCTCACATGTTCTTTCCTGCGTTA
TCCCCTGATTCTGTGGATAACCGTATTACCGCCATGCATTAGTTATTAATAGTAATCAATTACGGGGTCA
TTAGTTCATAGCCCATATATGGAGTTCCGCGTTACATAACTTACGGTAAATGGCCCGCCTGGCTGACCGC
CCAACGACCCCCGCCCATTGACGTCAATAATGACGTATGTTCCCATAGTAACGCCAATAGGGACTTTCCA
TTGACGTCAATGGGTGGAGTATTTACGGTAAACTGCCCACTTGGCAGTACATCAAGTGTATCATATGCCA
AGTACGCCCCCTATTGACGTCAATGACGGTAAATGGCCCGCCTGGCATTATGCCCAGTACATGACCTTAT
GGGACTTTCCTACTTGGCAGTACATCTACGTATTAGTCATCGCTATTACCATGGTGATGCGGTTTTGGCA
GTACATCAATGGGCGTGGATAGCGGTTTGACTCACGGGGATTTCCAAGTCTCCACCCCATTGACGTCAAT
GGGAGTTTGTTTTGGCACCAAAATCAACGGGACTTTCCAAAATGTCGTAACAACTCCGCCCCATTGACGC
AAATGGGCGGTA
